>Addgene plasmid #47431 | Flag-Tagged Clavesin2 (pCMV-Tag2B-Sec14b) | addgene partial sequence | sequence record 69083 | CMV-F 5'-CGCAAATGGGCGGTAGGCGTG-3'
ACCGTCAGATCCGCTAGCGATTACGCCAAGCTCGAAATTAACCCTCACTAAAGGGAACAAAAGCTGGAGC
TCCACCGCGGTGGCGGCCGCCACCATGGATTACAAGGATGACGACGATAAGAGCCCGGGCGGATCCATGA
CTCATTTGCAAGCCGGTCTCTCCCCTGAGACCCTGGAGAAAGCTCGCCTGGAGCTCAATGAAAACCCAGA
CACGCTGCACCAGGACATCCAGGAGGTGAGGGATATGGTCATCACCAGGCCGGACATTGGCTTTCTGCGC
ACGGATGATGCCTTCATCTTACGCTTCTTGCGGGCTAGGAAGTTTCATCACTTTGAGGCCTTCCGCCTCC
TGGCGCAGTACTTTGAGTACCGGCAGCAGAACCTGGACATGTTCAAAAGCTTTAAGGCCACCGACCCTGG
CATCAAGCAGGCACTGAAGGATGGCTTCCCTGGGGGCCTGGCCAATCTGGACCACTATGGCAGGAAGATT
CTAGTCCTTTTTGCTGCCAATTGGGATCAGAGCAGGTACACACTGGTGGATATTTTGCGTGCCATCTTAC
TTTCTTTAGAAGCCATGATTGAAGATCCTGAGCTTCAAGTGAATGGGTTTGTTTTGATCATAGACTGGAG
TAACTTCACTTTCAAGCAAGCCTCTAAACTCACACCAAGTATGCTGCGATTAGCTATTGAAGGCCTGCAG
GATAGTTTCCCAGCGCGATTTGGAGGAATTCATTTTGTCAATCAACCATGGTATATCCATGCCCTGTACA
CCGTGATCCGGCCTTTCCTGAAGGAGAAAACTCGGAAAAGGATATTTTTGCATGGTAACAACCTGAACAG
TCTACACCAACTAATTCATCCTGAGATCCTGCCCTCTGAGTTTGGAGGAATGCTGCCTCCTTATGACATG
GGGACATGGGCAAGAACACTGCTAGACCATGAATA
