[The description below was written by a language model from this plasmid's Addgene catalogue record.]
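Description:
Flag-Tagged Clavesin2 (pCMV-Tag2B-Sec14b) is a mammalian expression plasmid built on the commercial pCMV-Tag2B backbone (about 4.3 kb without insert). It is maintained in E. coli as a high-copy plasmid under kanamycin selection. No feature table accompanies the record, so the origin of replication, polyadenylation signal and any mammalian selection marker are not explicitly documented here, and neither the insert size nor the cloning method is stated.

The payload is the human CLVS2 gene, encoding clavesin 2 (also known as RLBP1L2; the "Sec14b" in the plasmid name reflects its membership in the Sec14 domain protein family). Transcription is driven by the CMV promoter, a strong constitutive viral promoter that gives high-level expression in most transfected mammalian cell lines. The backbone supplies a FLAG epitope upstream of the cloning site, so the protein is produced with an N-terminal FLAG tag, allowing detection or capture with anti-FLAG antibodies without needing a clavesin-specific reagent. The listed sequencing primers, CMV forward at the 5′ end and T7 at the 3′ end, indicate that these priming sites flank the insert.

The associated publication characterises the clavesins as neuron-specific, lipid- and clathrin-binding Sec14 proteins that regulate lysosomal morphology. In keeping with that work, the construct suits transient overexpression of tagged clavesin 2 in cultured mammalian cells, for example for immunofluorescence localisation, western blotting, or co-immunoprecipitation of binding partners, although the record does not list specific applications.
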