Addgene plasmid #47431: Flag-Tagged Clavesin2 (pCMV-Tag2B-Sec14b)
Depositing lab: Peter McPherson. Depositing organization: McGill University. Publication: The clavesin family, neuron-specific lipid- and clathrin-binding Sec14 proteins regulating lysosomal morphology. Katoh Y, Ritter B, Gaffry T, Blondeau F, Honing S, McPherson PS. J Biol Chem. 2009 Oct 2;284(40):27646-54. doi: 10.1074/jbc.M109.034884. Epub 2009 Aug 3. PubMed 19651769.
Backbone
  Vector backbone: pCMV-Tag2B
  Backbone manufacturer: Stratagene
  Backbone size w/o insert (bp): 4324
  Vector type: Mammalian Expression
Growth in bacteria
  Bacterial resistance: Kanamycin, 50 μg/mL
  Growth temperature: 37°C
  Growth strain: DH5alpha
  Copy number: High Copy
Gene/Insert
  Gene/Insert name: Clavesin2 (alt name: CLVS2)
  Species: H. sapiens (human)
  Entrez Gene: CLVS2 (a.k.a. C6orf212, C6orf213, RLBP1L2, bA160A10.4)
  Promoter: CMV
  Tag / fusion protein: FLAG (N terminal on backbone)
  Cloning method: Unknown
  Sequencing primers: 5′ CMV-F; 3′ T7
Terms and licenses: Academic/Nonprofit Terms; Industry Terms: Not Available to Industry
How to cite: Flag-Tagged Clavesin2 (pCMV-Tag2B-Sec14b) was a gift from Peter McPherson (Addgene plasmid # 47431 ; http://n2t.net/addgene:47431 ; RRID:Addgene_47431)
